>Addgene plasmid #43273 | II-ATCG | depositor partial sequence | sequence record 58538 | II-ATCG sequence 426 bps
CGTCTCGCTTAACCCCAGAGCAGGTCGTGGCAATCGCCTCCAACATTGGCGGGAAACAGGCACTCGAGAC
TGTCCAGCGCCTGCTTCCCGTGCTGTGCCAAGCGCACGGACTCACCCCAGAGCAGGTCGTGGCCATTGCC
TCGAATGGAGGGGGCAAACAGGCGTTGGAAACCGTACAACGATTGCTGCCGGTGCTGTGCCAAGCGCACG
GCCTCACCCCAGAGCAGGTCGTGGCGATCGCAAGCCACGACGGAGGAAAGCAAGCCTTGGAAACAGTACA
GAGGCTGTTGCCTGTGCTGTGCCAAGCGCACGGATTAACCCCAGAGCAGGTCGTGGCAATCGCGAGCAAT
AACGGCGGAAAACAGGCTTTGGAAACGGTGCAGAGGCTCCTTCCAGTGCTGTGCCAAGCGCACGGGCTCA
GAGACG
