>Addgene plasmid #43273 | II-ATCG | addgene partial sequence | sequence record 60613 | M13-F20 5'-TGTAAAACGACGGCCAGT-3'
CCCTCTAGATGCATGCTCGAGCGGCCGCCAGTGTGATGGATATCTGCAGAATTCGCCCTTAGTATCTTTC
CTGTGCCCACGTCTCTGAGCCCGTGCGCTTGGCACAGCACTGGAAGGAGCCTCTGCACCGTTTCCAAAGC
CTGTTTTCCGCCGTTATTGCTCGCGATTGCCACGACCTGCTCTGGGGTTAATCCGTGCGCTTGGCACAGC
ACAGGCAACAGCCTCTGTACTGTTTCCAAGGCTTGCTTTCCTCCGTCGTGGCTTGCGATCGCCACGACCT
GCTCTGGGGTGAGGCCGTGCGCTTGGCACAGCACCGGCAGCAATCGTTGTACGGTTTCCAACGCCTGTTT
GCCCCCTCCATTCGAGGCAATGGCCACGACCTGCTCTGGGGTGAGTCCGTGCGCTTGGCACAGCACGGGA
AGCAGGCGCTGGACAGTCTCGAGTGCCTGTTTCCCGCCAATGTTGGAGGCGATTGCCACGACCTGCTCTG
GGGTTAAGCGAGACGCGCTAGGACGGCATCTATATAAGGGCGAATTCCAGCACACTGGCGGCCGTTACTA
GTGGATCCGAGCTCGGTACCAAGCTTGGCGTAATCATGGTCATAGCTGTTTCCTGTGTGAAATTGTTATC
CGCTCACAATTCCACACAACATACGAGCCGGAAGCATAAAGTGTAAAGCCTGGGGTGCCTAATGAGTGAG
CTAACTCACATTAATTGCGTTGCGCTCACTGCCCGCTTTCCAGTCGGGAAACCTGTCGTGCCAGCTGCAT
TAATGAATCGGCCAACGCGCGGGGAGAGGCGGTTTGCGTATTGGGCGCTCTTCCGCTTCCTCGCTCACTG
ACTCGCTGCG
