[The description below was written by a language model from this plasmid's Addgene catalogue record.]
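Description:
II-ATCG is a bacterial cloning plasmid built on the commercial pCRII-TOPO backbone (about 4.0 kb without insert), into which a 426 bp synthetic insert was introduced by TOPO cloning. It is a high-copy plasmid propagated in E. coli and carries both ampicillin and kanamycin resistance, as is standard for this backbone, so either or both drugs can be used for selection. The insert is flanked by T7 and M13-reverse priming sites, which are listed as the sequencing primers for verifying it. No feature table is available for this entry, so the internal organisation of the insert cannot be described in detail.

The record identifies the insert only by its name and as synthetic, but the associated publication describes a TALEN genome-editing system for generating human stem cell-based disease models. In that context, the name plausibly indicates a pre-assembled block of TAL effector repeat modules whose repeat-variable diresidues recognise the four-base sequence A-T-C-G, with "II" likely denoting the position of the block within a larger assembly scheme; an insert of roughly 426 bp is consistent with four repeat units of about 100 bp each. This interpretation is an inference from the name, size and publication rather than something stated explicitly in the record. The plasmid has no promoter or expression elements recorded for mammalian use. It appears to serve as a storage and source vector in a library of repeat modules, from which fragments would be taken and combined to build full-length TALE DNA-binding arrays for custom nucleases.
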