Addgene plasmid #43273: II-ATCG
Depositing lab: Chad Cowan & Kiran Musunuru. Depositing organization: Harvard University. Publication: A TALEN Genome-Editing System for Generating Human Stem Cell-Based Disease Models. Ding Q, Lee YK, Schaefer EA, Peters DT, Veres A, Kim K, Kuperwasser N, Motola DL, Meissner TB, Hendriks WT, Trevisan M, Gupta RM, Moisan A, Banks E, Friesen M, Schinzel RT, Xia F, Tang A, Xia Y, Figueroa E, Wann A, Ahfeldt T, Daheron L, Zhang F, Rubin LL, Peng LF, Chung RT, Musunuru K, Cowan CA. Cell Stem Cell. 2012 Dec 12. pii: S1934-5909(12)00645-5. doi: 10.1016/j.stem.2012.11.011. PubMed 23246482.
Backbone
  Vector backbone: pCRII-TOPO
  Backbone manufacturer: Invitrogen
  Backbone size w/o insert (bp): 3973
  Vector type: Bacterial Cloning
Growth in bacteria
  Bacterial resistance: Ampicillin and Kanamycin, 100 & 50 μg/mL
  Growth temperature: 37°C
  Growth strain: Top10
  Copy number: High Copy
Gene/Insert
  Gene/Insert name: II-ATCG
  Species: Synthetic
  Insert size (bp): 426
  Cloning method: TOPO Cloning
  Sequencing primers: 5′ T7; 3′ M13-rev
Terms and licenses: Academic/Nonprofit Terms; Industry Terms: Not Available to Industry
How to cite: II-ATCG was a gift from Chad Cowan & Kiran Musunuru (Addgene plasmid # 43273 ; http://n2t.net/addgene:43273 ; RRID:Addgene_43273)
